Addgene plasmid #162439: Lyn-YFP-Clover-FRB1N
Purpose: for use in CIT (chemically induced trimerization) system
Depositing lab: Takanari Inoue. Depositing organization: Johns Hopkins University and School of Medicine. Publication: Rational design and implementation of a chemically inducible heterotrimerization system. Wu HD, Kikuchi M, Dagliyan O, Aragaki AK, Nakamura H, Dokholyan NV, Umehara T, Inoue T. Nat Methods. 2020 Sep;17(9):928-936. doi: 10.1038/s41592-020-0913-x. Epub 2020 Aug 3. PubMed 32747768.
Backbone
  Vector backbone: C1
  Backbone manufacturer: Clontech
  Vector type: Mammalian Expression
Growth in bacteria
  Bacterial resistance: Kanamycin, 50 μg/mL
  Growth temperature: 37°C
  Growth strain: DH5alpha
  Copy number: High Copy
Gene/Insert
  Gene/Insert name: Lyn-YFP-Clover-FRB1N
  Species: Synthetic
  Promoter: CMV
  Cloning method: Restriction Enzyme; 5′ cloning site KpnI (not destroyed); 3′ cloning site SalI (not destroyed)
  Sequencing primers: 5′ CATGGTCCTGCTGGAGTTCGTG; 3′ GAAATTTGTGATGCTATTGC
Terms and licenses: Academic/Nonprofit Terms; Industry Terms: Not Available to Industry
How to cite: Lyn-YFP-Clover-FRB1N was a gift from Takanari Inoue (Addgene plasmid # 162439 ; http://n2t.net/addgene:162439 ; RRID:Addgene_162439)
