[The description below was written by a language model from this plasmid's Addgene catalogue record and pLannotate feature annotations shown in this document.]
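Description:
Lyn-YFP-Clover-FRB1N is a mammalian expression plasmid built on a Clontech C1-type backbone. It encodes one component of a chemically induced trimerization (CIT) system. A human cytomegalovirus immediate-early enhancer and promoter drive the synthetic fusion, and an SV40 polyadenylation signal terminates it. The insert was cloned between KpnI and SalI sites, both of which are retained.

The annotated sequence shows a nearly full-length Clover green-yellow fluorescent protein coding region, then remnants of the multiple cloning site, then a short fragment matching the FKBP-rapamycin binding (FRB) domain. The small size of that match fits the "FRB1N" name, which suggests an N-terminal piece of a split FRB rather than the whole domain, although the record does not define the split point. The "Lyn" in the name implies a short membrane-targeting motif upstream of the fluorescent protein, but this element is not annotated in the feature table. Only one fluorescent protein (Clover) is detected, despite the "YFP-Clover" name. The brief large T antigen, ble and bGH poly(A) hits are probably backbone remnants or incidental matches.

The plasmid replicates at high copy in E. coli from a ColE1/pUC-type origin and also carries an f1 origin. A single NeoR/KanR cassette sits behind tandem bacterial (bla-type) and SV40 early promoters and ends in an HSV TK poly(A) signal. It confers kanamycin resistance in bacteria and could allow G418 selection in mammalian cells.

The stated purpose is use in the CIT system. There, this fluorescently tagged split-FRB fusion would presumably be expressed alongside partner constructs so that a small-molecule dimerizer brings three proteins together. The record does not name the partners or the ligand.
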