Features (pLannotate 1.2.2; 15 found; start..end, strand, type, name):
     61..364     +  enhancer       CMV enhancer: human cytomegalovirus immediate early enhancer
    365..568     +  promoter       CMV promoter: human cytomegalovirus (CMV) immediate early promoter
    669..1353    +  CDS            Clover (fragment): bright green-yellow fluorescent protein derived from GFP (Lam et al., 2012)
   1362..1406    +  misc_feature   MCS (fragment): multiple cloning site
   1473..1598    +  CDS            FRB* (fragment): T2098L mutant of FKBP-rapamycin binding domain of human FRAP binds synthetic ligands such as AP21967
   1624..1708    +  CDS            large T antigen (fragment): large T antigen from SV40 (simian virus 40)
   1731..1852    +  polyA_signal   SV40 poly(A) signal: SV40 polyadenylation signal
   1886..2314    -  rep_origin     f1 ori (sequence partly withheld): f1 bacteriophage origin of replication; arrow indicates direction of (+) strand synthesis
   2341..2445    +  promoter       AmpR promoter: bla
   2447..2804    +  promoter       SV40 promoter: SV40 enhancer and early promoter
   2839..3633    +  CDS            NeoR/KanR: aminoglycoside phosphotransferase from Tn5; aph(3')-II (or nptII); confers resistance to neomycin, kanamycin, and G418 (Geneticin®)
   3654..3806    +  CDS            ble (fragment): BLE_KLEPN - Experimental evidence at protein level: Swiss-Prot protein existence level 1. Binding protein with a strong affinity to the bleomycin family of antibiotics. Binds to CL990; an antimitotic-antibiotic compound. From Klebsiella pneumoniae.
   3865..3912    +  polyA_signal   HSV TK poly(A) signal: herpes simplex virus thymidine kinase polyadenylation signal (Cole and Stacy, 1985)
   4003..4019    -  polyA_signal   bGH poly(A) signal (fragment): bovine growth hormone polyadenylation signal
   4241..4829    +  rep_origin     ori: high-copy-number ColE1/pMB1/pBR322/pUC origin of replication
>Addgene plasmid #162439 | Lyn-YFP-Clover-FRB1N | addgene full sequence | sequence record 319784 | Addgene NGS Result
TAGTTATTAATAGTAATCAATTACGGGGTCATTAGTTCATAGCCCATATATGGAGTTCCGCGTTACATAA
CTTACGGTAAATGGCCCGCCTGGCTGACCGCCCAACGACCCCCGCCCATTGACGTCAATAATGACGTATG
TTCCCATAGTAACGCCAATAGGGACTTTCCATTGACGTCAATGGGTGGAGTATTTACGGTAAACTGCCCA
CTTGGCAGTACATCAAGTGTATCATATGCCAAGTACGCCCCCTATTGACGTCAATGACGGTAAATGGCCC
GCCTGGCATTATGCCCAGTACATGACCTTATGGGACTTTCCTACTTGGCAGTACATCTACGTATTAGTCA
TCGCTATTACCATGGTGATGCGGTTTTGGCAGTACATCAATGGGCGTGGATAGCGGTTTGACTCACGGGG
ATTTCCAAGTCTCCACCCCATTGACGTCAATGGGAGTTTGTTTTGGCACCAAAATCAACGGGACTTTCCA
AAATGTCGTAACAACTCCGCCCCATTGACGCAAATGGGCGGTAGGCGTGTACGGTGGGAGGTCTATATAA
GCAGAGCTGGTTTAGTGAACCGTCAGATCCGCTAGCGCCACCATGGGATGTATAAAATCAAAAGGGAAAG
ACAGCGCGGATAGTGCTGGTGGTTTACCGGTCGCCACCATGGTGAGCAAGGGCGAGGAGCTGTTCACCGG
GGTTGTGCCCATCCTGGTCGAGCTGGACGGCGACGTAAACGGCCACAAGTTCAGCGTCCGCGGCGAGGGC
GAGGGCGATGCCACCAACGGCAAGCTGACCCTGAAGTTCATCTGCACCACCGGCAAGCTGCCCGTGCCCT
GGCCCACCCTCGTGACCACCTTCGGCTACGGCGTGGCCTGCTTCAGCCGCTACCCCGACCACATGAAGCA
GCACGACTTCTTCAAGTCCGCCATGCCCGAAGGCTACGTCCAGGAGCGCACCATCTCTTTCAAGGACGAC
GGTACCTACAAGACCCGCGCCGAGGTGAAGTTCGAGGGCGACACCCTGGTGAACCGCATCGAGCTGAAGG
GCATCGACTTCAAGGAGGACGGCAACATCCTGGGGCACAAGCTGGAGTACAACTTCAACAGCCACAACGT
CTATATCACGGCCGACAAGCAGAAGAACGGCATCAAGGCTAACTTCAAGATCCGCCACAACGTTGAGGAC
GGCAGCGTGCAGCTCGCCGACCACTACCAGCAGAACACCCCCATCGGCGACGGCCCCGTGCTGCTGCCCG
ACAACCACTACCTGAGCCATCAGTCCGCCCTGAGCAAAGACCCCAACGAGAAGCGCGATCACATGGTCCT
GCTGGAGTTCGTGACCGCCGCCGTGTACAAGTCCGGACTCAGATCTCGAGCTCAAGCTTCGAATTCTGCA
GTCGACAGTGCTGGTGGTAGTGCTGGTGGTAGTGCTGGTGGTAGTGCTGGTGGTAGTGCTGGTGGTGGTA
CCATCCTCTGGCATGAGATGTGGCATGAAGGCCTGGAAGAGGCATCTCGTTTGTACTTTGGGGAAAGGAA
CGTGAAAGGCATGTTTGAGGTGCTGGAGCCCTTGCATGCTATGATGGAACGGGGCCCCTAGGGATCCACC
GGATCTAGATAACTGATCATAATCAGCCATACCACATTTGTAGAGGTTTTACTTGCTTTAAAAAACCTCC
CACACCTCCCCCTGAACCTGAAACATAAAATGAATGCAATTGTTGTTGTTAACTTGTTTATTGCAGCTTA
TAATGGTTACAAATAAAGCAATAGCATCACAAATTTCACAAATAAAGCATTTTTTTCACTGCATTCTAGT
TGTGGTTTGTCCAAACTCATCAATGTATCTTAAGGCGTAAATTGTAAGCGTTAATATTTTGTTAAAATTC
GCGTTAAATTTTTGTTAAATCAGCTCATTTTTTAACCAATAGGCCGAAATCGGCAAAATCCCTTATAAAT
CAAAAGAATAGACCGAGATAGGGT
[37 nt withheld, positions 1985-2021]
AAAGAACGTGGACTCCAACGTCAAAGG
[49 nt withheld, positions 2049-2097]
T
[91 nt withheld, positions 2099-2189]
G
[124 nt withheld, positions 2191-2314]
CAGGTGGCACTTTTCGGGGAAATGTGCGCGGAACCCCTATTTGTTTATTTTTCTAAATACATTCAAATAT
GTATCCGCTCATGAGACAATAACCCTGATAAATGCTTCAATAATATTGAAAAAGGAAGAGTCCTGAGGCG
GAAAGAACCAGCTGTGGAATGTGTGTCAGTTAGGGTGTGGAAAGTCCCCAGGCTCCCCAGCAGGCAGAAG
TATGCAAAGCATGCATCTCAATTAGTCAGCAACCAGGTGTGGAAAGTCCCCAGGCTCCCCAGCAGGCAGA
AGTATGCAAAGCATGCATCTCAATTAGTCAGCAACCATAGTCCCGCCCCTAACTCCGCCCATCCCGCCCC
TAACTCCGCCCAGTTCCGCCCATTCTCCGCCCCATGGCTGACTAATTTTTTTTATTTATGCAGAGGCCGA
GGCCGCCTCGGCCTCTGAGCTATTCCAGAAGTAGTGAGGAGGCTTTTTTGGAGGCCTAGGCTTTTGCAAA
GATCGATCAAGAGACAGGATGAGGATCGTTTCGCATGATTGAACAAGATGGATTGCACGCAGGTTCTCCG
GCCGCTTGGGTGGAGAGGCTATTCGGCTATGACTGGGCACAACAGACAATCGGCTGCTCTGATGCCGCCG
TGTTCCGGCTGTCAGCGCAGGGGCGCCCGGTTCTTTTTGTCAAGACCGACCTGTCCGGTGCCCTGAATGA
ACTGCAAGACGAGGCAGCGCGGCTATCGTGGCTGGCCACGACGGGCGTTCCTTGCGCAGCTGTGCTCGAC
GTTGTCACTGAAGCGGGAAGGGACTGGCTGCTATTGGGCGAAGTGCCGGGGCAGGATCTCCTGTCATCTC
ACCTTGCTCCTGCCGAGAAAGTATCCATCATGGCTGATGCAATGCGGCGGCTGCATACGCTTGATCCGGC
TACCTGCCCATTCGACCACCAAGCGAAACATCGCATCGAGCGAGCACGTACTCGGATGGAAGCCGGTCTT
GTCGATCAGGATGATCTGGACGAAGAGCATCAGGGGCTCGCGCCAGCCGAACTGTTCGCCAGGCTCAAGG
CGAGCATGCCCGACGGCGAGGATCTCGTCGTGACCCATGGCGATGCCTGCTTGCCGAATATCATGGTGGA
AAATGGCCGCTTTTCTGGATTCATCGACTGTGGCCGGCTGGGTGTGGCGGACCGCTATCAGGACATAGCG
TTGGCTACCCGTGATATTGCTGAAGAGCTTGGCGGCGAATGGGCTGACCGCTTCCTCGTGCTTTACGGTA
TCGCCGCTCCCGATTCGCAGCGCATCGCCTTCTATCGCCTTCTTGACGAGTTCTTCTGAGCGGGACTCTG
GGGTTCGAAATGACCGACCAAGCGACGCCCAACCTGCCATCACGAGATTTCGATTCCACCGCCGCCTTCT
ATGAAAGGTTGGGCTTCGGAATCGTTTTCCGGGACGCCGGCTGGATGATCCTCCAGCGCGGGGATCTCAT
GCTGGAGTTCTTCGCCCACCCTAGGGGGAGGCTAACTGAAACACGGAAGGAGACAATACCGGAAGGAACC
CGCGCTATGACGGCAATAAAAAGACAGAATAAAACGCACGGTGTTGGGTCGTTTGTTCATAAACGCGGGG
TTCGGTCCCAGGGCTGGCACTCTGTCGATACCCCACCGAGACCCCATTGGGGCCAATACGCCCGCGTTTC
TTCCTTTTCCCCACCCCACCCCCCAAGTTCGGGTGAAGGCCCAGGGCTCGCAGCCAACGTCGGGGCGGCA
GGCCCTGCCATAGCCTCAGGTTACTCATATATACTTTAGATTGATTTAAAACTTCATTTTTAATTTAAAA
GGATCTAGGTGAAGATCCTTTTTGATAATCTCATGACCAAAATCCCTTAACGTGAGTTTTCGTTCCACTG
AGCGTCAGACCCCGTAGAAAAGATCAAAGGATCTTCTTGAGATCCTTTTTTTCTGCGCGTAATCTGCTGC
TTGCAAACAAAAAAACCACCGCTACCAGCGGTGGTTTGTTTGCCGGATCAAGAGCTACCAACTCTTTTTC
CGAAGGTAACTGGCTTCAGCAGAGCGCAGATACCAAATACTGTTCTTCTAGTGTAGCCGTAGTTAGGCCA
CCACTTCAAGAACTCTGTAGCACCGCCTACATACCTCGCTCTGCTAATCCTGTTACCAGTGGCTGCTGCC
AGTGGCGATAAGTCGTGTCTTACCGGGTTGGACTCAAGACGATAGTTACCGGATAAGGCGCAGCGGTCGG
GCTGAACGGGGGGTTCGTGCACACAGCCCAGCTTGGAGCGAACGACCTACACCGAACTGAGATACCTACA
GCGTGAGCTATGAGAAAGCGCCACGCTTCCCGAAGGGAGAAAGGCGGACAGGTATCCGGTAAGCGGCAGG
GTCGGAACAGGAGAGCGCACGAGGGAGCTTCCAGGGGGAAACGCCTGGTATCTTTATAGTCCTGTCGGGT
TTCGCCACCTCTGACTTGAGCGTCGATTTTTGTGATGCTCGTCAGGGGGGCGGAGCCTATGGAAAAACGC
CAGCAACGCGGCCTTTTTACGGTTCCTGGCCTTTTGCTGGCCTTTTGCTCACATGTTCTTTCCTGCGTTA
TCCCCTGATTCTGTGGATAACCGTATTACCGCCATGCAT
