>Addgene plasmid #162439 | Lyn-YFP-Clover-FRB1N | depositor partial sequence | sequence record 315008 | complete coding sequence
GCCACCATGGGATGTATAAAATCAAAAGGGAAAGACAGCGCGGATAGTGCTGGTGGTTTACCGGTCGCCA
CCATGGTGAGCAAGGGCGAGGAGCTGTTCACCGGGGTTGTGCCCATCCTGGTCGAGCTGGACGGCGACGT
AAACGGCCACAAGTTCAGCGTCCGCGGCGAGGGCGAGGGCGATGCCACCAACGGCAAGCTGACCCTGAAG
TTCATCTGCACCACCGGCAAGCTGCCCGTGCCCTGGCCCACCCTCGTGACCACCTTCGGCTACGGCGTGG
CCTGCTTCAGCCGCTACCCCGACCACATGAAGCAGCACGACTTCTTCAAGTCCGCCATGCCCGAAGGCTA
CGTCCAGGAGCGCACCATCTCTTTCAAGGACGACGGTACCTACAAGACCCGCGCCGAGGTGAAGTTCGAG
GGCGACACCCTGGTGAACCGCATCGAGCTGAAGGGCATCGACTTCAAGGAGGACGGCAACATCCTGGGGC
ACAAGCTGGAGTACAACTTCAACAGCCACAACGTCTATATCACGGCCGACAAGCAGAAGAACGGCATCAA
GGCTAACTTCAAGATCCGCCACAACGTTGAGGACGGCAGCGTGCAGCTCGCCGACCACTACCAGCAGAAC
ACCCCCATCGGCGACGGCCCCGTGCTGCTGCCCGACAACCACTACCTGAGCCATCAGTCCGCCCTGAGCA
AAGACCCCAACGAGAAGCGCGATCACATGGTCCTGCTGGAGTTCGTGACCGCCGCCGTGTACAAGTCCGG
ACTCAGATCTCGAGCTCAAGCTTCGAATTCTGCAGTCGACAGTGCTGGTGGTAGTGCTGGTGGTAGTGCT
GGTGGTAGTGCTGGTGGTAGTGCTGGTGGTGGTACCATCCTCTGGCATGAGATGTGGCATGAAGGCCTGG
AAGAGGCATCTCGTTTGTACTTTGGGGAAAGGAACGTGAAAGGCATGTTTGAGGTGCTGGAGCCCTTGCA
TGCTATGATGGAACGGGGCCCCTAG
